>Addgene plasmid #241374 | Bxb1-GA-CAG Donor | addgene full sequence | sequence record 485736 | Addgene NGS Result
AGCGCCCAATACGCAAACCGCCTCTCCCCGCGCGTTGGCCGATTCATTAATGCAGCTGGCACGACAGGTT
TCCCGACTGGAAAGCGGGCAGTGAGCGCAACGCAATTAATGTGAGTTAGCTCACTCATTAGGCACCCCAG
GCTTTACACTTTATGCTTCCGGCTCGTATGTTGTGTGGAATTGTGAGCGGATAACAATTTCACACAGGAA
ACAGCTATGACCATGATTACGCCAAGCTTAATTCCCTCCCCAGCAGGCAGAAGTATGCAAAGCATGCATC
TCAATTAGTCAGCAACCATAGTCCCGCCCCTAACTCCGCCCATCCCGCCCCTAACTCCGCCCAGTTCCGC
CCATTCTCCGCCCCATGGCTGACTAATTTTTTTTATTTATGCAGAGGCCGAGGCCGCCTCGGCCTCTGAG
CTATTCCAGAAGTAGTGAGGAGGCTTTTTTGGAGGCCTAGGCTTTTGCAAAAAGCTTTGCAAAGATGGAT
AAAGTTTTAAACAGAGAGGAATCTTTGCAGCTAATGGACCTTCTAGGTCTTGAAAGGAGTGGGAATTGGC
TCCGGTGCCCGTCAGTGGGCAGAGCGCACATCGCCCACAGTCCCCGAGAAGTTGGGGGGAGGGGTCGGCA
ATTGAACCGGTGCCTAGAGAAGGTGGCGCGGGGTAAACTGGGAAAGTGATGTCGTGTACTGGCTCCGCCT
TTTTCCCGAGGGTGGGGGAGAACCGTATATAAGTGCAGTAGTCGCCGTGAACGTTCTTTTTCGCAACGGG
TTTGCCGCCAGAACACAGGTAAGTGCCGTGTGTGGTTCCCGCGGGCCTGGCCTCTTTACGGGTTATGGCC
CTTGCGTGCCTTGAATTACTTCCACCTGGCTGCAGTACGTGATTCTTGATCCCGAGCTTCGGGTTGGAAG
TGGGTGGGAGAGTTCGAGGCCTTGCGCTTAAGGAGCCCCTTCGCCTCGTGCTTGAGTTGAGGCCTGGCCT
GGGCGCTGGGGCCGCCGCGTGCGAATCTGGTGGCACCTTCGCGCCTGTCTCGCTGCTTTCGATAAGTCTC
TAGCCATTTAAAATTTTTGATGACCTGCTGCGACGCTTTTTTTCTGGCAAGATAGTCTTGTAAATGCGGG
CCAAGATCTGCACACTGGTATTTCGGTTTTTGGGGCCGCGGGCGGCGACGGGGCCCGTGCGTCCCAGCGC
ACATGTTCGGCGAGGCGGGGCCTGCGAGCGCGGCCACCGAGAATCGGACGGGGGTAGTCTCAAGCTGGCC
GGCCTGCTCTGGTGCCTGGCCTCGCGCCGCCGTGTATCGCCCCGCCCTGGGCGGCAAGGCTGGCCCGGTC
GGCACCAGTTGCGTGAGCGGAAAGATGGCCGCTTCCCGGCCCTGCTGCAGGGAGCTCAAAATGGAGGACG
CGGCGCTCGGGAGAGCGGGCGGGTGAGTCACCCACACAAAGGAAAAGGGCCTTTCCGTCCTCAGCCGTCG
CTTCATGTGACTCCACGGAGTACCGGGCGCCGTCCAGGCACCTCGATTAGTTCTCGAGCTTTTGGAGTAC
GTCGTCTTTAGGTTGGGGGGAGGGGTTTTATGCGATGGAGTTTCCCCACACTGAGTGGGTGGAGACTGAA
GTTAGGCCAGCTTGGCACTTGATGTAATTCTCCTTGGAATTTGCCCTTTTTGAGTTTGGATCTTGGTTCA
TTCTCAAGCCTCAGACAGTGGTTCAAAGTTTTTTTCTTCCATTTCAGGTGTCGTGAGGAATTCGCCACCA
TGGCCGGCTTGTCGACGACGGCGGACTCCGTCGTCAGGATCATCCGGATCCGGATCCGAAGTTCCTATTC
CGAAGTTCCTATTCTCTAGAAAGTATAGGAACTTCATGATATTCGGCAAGCAGGCATCGACTAGTTAATT
AAGGACATTGATTATTGACTAGTTATTAATAGTATCAATTACGGGGTCATTAGTTCATAGCCCATATATG
GAGTTCCGCGTTACATAACTTACGGTAAATGGCCCGCCTGGCTGACCGCCCAACGACCCCCGCCCATTGA
CGTCAATAATGACGTATGTTCCCATAGTAACGCCAATAGGGACTTTCCATTGACGTCAATGGGTGGAGTA
TTTACGGTAAACTGCCCACTTGGCAGTACATCAAGTGTATCATATGCCAAGTACGCCCCCTATTGACGTC
AATGACGGTAAATGGCCCGCCTGGCATTATGCCCAGTACATGACCTTATGGGACTTTCCTACTTGGCAGT
ACATCTACGTATTAGTCATCGCTATTACCATGGTCGAGGTGAGCCCCACGTTCTGCTTCACTCTCCCCAT
CTCCCCCCCCTCCCCACCCCCAATTTTGTATTTATTTATTTTTTAATTATTTTGTGCAGCGATGGGGGCG
GGGGGGGGGGGGGCGCGCGCCAGGCGGGGCGGGGGGGGGGGGGGGGGGGGGGGGGGGGGGGGGGGGGGGG
GGGGGGGGGGGCCCAGGGGGGGGGGGGGGGGGGGGGGGGGGGTTTTTTGGGAGGGGGGGGGGGGGGGGGG
CCCCAAAAAAAAAGAAAGGGGGGGGGGGGGGGGGGGGCGGGGGGCCGCCTCCCCCCCCGGCCCCCCCCCC
CCCCCCCCCCCCCCCGCCCCCCCCGGCTCTGACTGACCGCGTTACTCCCACAGGTGAGCGGGCGGGACGG
CCCTTCTCCTCCGGGCTGTAATTAGCGCTTGGTTTAATGACGGCTTGTTTCTTTTCTGTGGCTGCGTGAA
AGCCTTGAGGGGCTCCGGGAGGGCCCTTTGTGCGGGGGGAGCGGCTCGGGGGGTGCGTGCGTGTGTGTGT
GCGTGGGGAGCGCCGCGTGCGGCTCCGCGCTGCCCGGCGGCTGTGAGCGCTGCGGGCGCGGCGCGGGGCT
TTGTGCGCTCCGCAGTGTGCGCGAGGGGAGCGCGGCCGGGGGCGGTGCCCCGCGGTGCGGGGGGGGCTGC
GAGGGGAACAAAGGCTGCGTGCGGGGTGTGTGCGTGGGGGGGTGAGCAGGGGGTGTGGGCGCGTCGGTCG
GGCTGCAACCCCCCCTGCACCCCCCTCCCCGAGTTGCTGAGCACGGCCCGGCTTCGGGTGCGGGGCTCCG
TACGGGGCGTGGCGCGGGGCTCGCCGTGCCGGGCGGGGGGTGGCGGCAGGTGGGGGTGCCGGGCGGGGCG
GGGCCGCCTCGGGCCGGGGAGGGCTCGGGGGAGGGGCGCGGCGGCCCCCGGAGCGCCGGCGGCTGTCGAG
GCGCGGCGAGCCGCAGCCATTGCCTTTTATGGTAATCGTGCGAGAGGGCGCAGGGACTTCCTTTGTCCCA
AATCTGTGCGGAGCCGAAATCTGGGAGGCGCCGCCGCACCCCCTCTAGCGGGCGCGGGGCGAAGCGGTGC
GGCGCCGGCAGGAAGGAAATGGGCGGGGAGGGCCTTCGTGCGTCGCCGCGCCGCCGTCCCCTTCTCCCTC
TCCAGCCTCGGGGCTGTCCGCGGGGGGACGGCTGCCTTCGGGGGGGACGGGGCAGGGCGGGGTTCGGCTT
CTGGCGTGTGACCGGCGGCTCTAGAGCCTCTGCTAACCATGTTCATGCCTTCTTCTTTTTCCTACAGCTC
CTGGGCAACGTGCTGGTTATTGTGCTGTCTCATCATTTTGGCAAAGAATTCCTCGAGATCCATTGTGGGC
CACCATGGCGGCCGCTAATGTGAGTTAGCTCACTCATTAGGCACCCCAGGCTTTACACTTTATGCTTCCG
GCTCGTATGTTGTGTGGAATTGTGAGCGGATAACAATTTCACACAGGAAACAGCTATGACCATGATTACG
CCAAGCTTGCATGCCTGCAGGTCGACTCTAGAGGATCCCCGGGTACCGAGCTCGAATTCACTGGCCGTCG
TTTTACAACGTCGTGACTGGGAAAACCCTGGCGTTACCCAACTTAATCGCCTTGCAGCACATCCCCCTTT
CGCCAGCTGGCGTAATAGCGAAGAGGCCCGCACCGATCGCCCTTCCCAACAGTTGCGCAGCCTGAATGGC
GAATGGCGCCTGATGCGGTATTTTCTCCTTACGCATCTGTGCGGTATTTCACACCGCATATGGTGCACTC
TCAGTACAATCTGCTCTGATGCCGCATAGCCCAGCCCGCCTAATGAGCGGGCTTTTTTTTGAACAAATTA
AGCCTATAACGCGGAAGCGGCCGCAATCAACCTCTGGATTACAAAATTTGTGAAAGATTGACTGGTATTC
TTAACTATGTTGCTCCTTTTACGCTATGTGGATACGCTGCTTTAATGCCTTTGTATCATGCTATTGCTTC
CCGTATGGCTTTCATTTTCTCCTCCTTGTATAAATCCTGGTTGCTGTCTCTTTATGAGGAGTTGTGGCCC
GTTGTCAGGCAACGTGGCGTGGTGTGCACTGTGTTTGCTGACGCAACCCCCACTGGTTGGGGCATTGCCA
CCACCTGTCAGCTCCTTTCCGGGACTTTCGCTTTCCCCCTCCCTATTGCCACGGCGGAACTCATCGCCGC
CTGCCTTGCCCGCTGCTGGACAGGGGCTCGGCTGTTGGGCACTGACAATTCCGTGGTGTTGTCGGGGAAG
CTGACGTCCTTTCCATGGCTGCTCGCCTGTGTTGCCACCTGGATTCTGCGCGGGACGTCCTTCTGCTACG
TCCCTTCGGCCCTCAATCCAGCGGACCTTCCTTCCCGCGGCCTGCTGCCGGCTCTGCGGCCTCTTCCGCG
TCTTCGCCTTCGCCCTCAGACGAGTCGGATCTCCCTTTGGGCCGCCTCCCCGCCCTTTGGGCCGCCTCCC
CGCGCTAGTGCTGGGGATGCGCCAATGCCCTGGCTCACAAATACCACTGAGATCTTTTTCCCTCTGCCAA
AAATTATGGGGACATCATGAAGCCCCTTGAGCATCTGACTTCTGGCTAATAAAGGAAATTTATTTTCATT
GCAATAGTGTGTTGGAATTTTTTGTGTCTCTCACTCGGAAGGACATATGGGAGGGCAAATCATTTAAAAC
ATCAGAATGAGTATTTGGTTTAGAGTTTGGCAACATATGCCCATATGCTGGCTGCCATGAACAAAGGTTG
GCTATAAAGAGGTCATCAGTATATGAAACAGCCCCCTGCTGTCCATTCCTTATTCCATAGAAAAGCCTTG
ACTTGAGGTTAGATTTTTTTTATATTTTGTTTTGTGTTATTTTTTTCTTTAACATCCCTAAAATTTTCCT
TACATGTTTTACTAGCCAGATTTTTCCTCCTCTCCTGACTACTCCCAGTCATAGCTGTCCCTCTTCTCTT
ATGAAGATCCGCTGCAAGAACTCTTCCTCACGGATCCGAAGTTCCTATTCCGAAGTTCCTATTCTTCAAA
TAGTATAGGAACTTCAGCGCTCACTGGCCGTCGTTTTACAAAGGGCGAATTCACTGGCCGTCGTTTTACA
ACGTCGTGACTGGGAAAACCCTGGCGTTACCCAACTTAATCGCCTTGCAGCACATCCCCCTTTCGCCAGC
TGGCGTAATAGCGAAGAGGCCCGCACCGATCGCCCTTCCCAACAGTTGCGCAGCCTGAATGGCGAATGGC
GCCTGATGCGGTATTTTCTCCTTACGCATCTGTGCGGTATTTCACACCGCATA
[95 nt withheld, positions 5584-5678]
T
[46 nt withheld, positions 5680-5725]
C
[141 nt withheld, positions 5727-5867]
CCTTTGACGTTGGAGTCCACGTTCTTT
[37 nt withheld, positions 5895-5931]
ACTCTATCTCGGGCTATTCTTTTGATTTATAAGGGATTTTGCCGATTTCGGTCTATTGGTTAAAAAATGA
GCTGATTTAACAAAAATTTAACGCGAATTTTAACAAAATATTAACGTTTACAATTTTATGGTGCACTCTC
AGTACAATCTGCTCTGATGCCGCATAGTTAAGCCAGCCCCGACACCCGCCAACACCCGCTGACGCGCCCT
GACGGGCTTGTCTGCTCCCGGCATCCGCTTACAGACAAGCTGTGACCGTCTCCGGGAGCTGCATGTGTCA
GAGGTTTTCACCGTCATCACCGAAACGCGCGAGACGAAAGGGCCTCGTGATACGCCTATTTTTATAGGTT
AATGTCATGATAATAATGGTTTCTTAGACGTCAGGTGGCACTTTTCGGGGAAATGTGCGCGGAACCCCTA
TTTGTTTATTTTTCTAAATACATTCAAATATGTATCCGCTCATGAGACAATAACCCTGATAAATGCTTCA
ATAATATTGAAAAAGGAAGAGTATGAGTATTCAACATTTCCGTGTCGCCCTTATTCCCTTTTTTGCGGCA
TTTTGCCTTCCTGTTTTTGCTCACCCAGAAACGCTGGTGAAAGTAAAAGATGCTGAAGATCAGTTGGGTG
CACGAGTGGGTTACATCGAACTGGATCTCAACAGCGGTAAGATCCTTGAGAGTTTTCGCCCCGAAGAACG
TTTTCCAATGATGAGCACTTTTAAAGTTCTGCTATGTGGCGCGGTATTATCCCGTATTGACGCCGGGCAA
GAGCAACTCGGTCGCCGCATACACTATTCTCAGAATGACTTGGTTGAGTACTCACCAGTCACAGAAAAGC
ATCTTACGGATGGCATGACAGTAAGAGAATTATGCAGTGCTGCCATAACCATGAGTGATAACACTGCGGC
CAACTTACTTCTGACAACGATCGGAGGACCGAAGGAGCTAACCGCTTTTTTGCACAACATGGGGGATCAT
GTAACTCGCCTTGATCGTTGGGAACCGGAGCTGAATGAAGCCATACCAAACGACGAGCGTGACACCACGA
TGCCTGTAGCAATGGCAACAACGTTGCGCAAACTATTAACTGGCGAACTACTTACTCTAGCTTCCCGGCA
ACAATTAATAGACTGGATGGAGGCGGATAAAGTTGCAGGACCACTTCTGCGCTCGGCCCTTCCGGCTGGC
TGGTTTATTGCTGATAAATCTGGAGCCGGTGAGCGTGGGTCTCGCGGTATCATTGCAGCACTGGGGCCAG
ATGGTAAGCCCTCCCGTATCGTAGTTATCTACACGACGGGGAGTCAGGCAACTATGGATGAACGAAATAG
ACAGATCGCTGAGATAGGTGCCTCACTGATTAAGCATTGGTAACTGTCAGACCAAGTTTACTCATATATA
CTTTAGATTGATTTAAAACTTCATTTTTAATTTAAAAGGATCTAGGTGAAGATCCTTTTTGATAATCTCA
TGACCAAAATCCCTTAACGTGAGTTTTCGTTCCACTGAGCGTCAGACCCCGTAGAAAAGATCAAAGGATC
TTCTTGAGATCCTTTTTTTCTGCGCGTAATCTGCTGCTTGCAAACAAAAAAACCACCGCTACCAGCGGTG
GTTTGTTTGCCGGATCAAGAGCTACCAACTCTTTTTCCGAAGGTAACTGGCTTCAGCAGAGCGCAGATAC
CAAATACTGTTCTTCTAGTGTAGCCGTAGTTAGGCCACCACTTCAAGAACTCTGTAGCACCGCCTACATA
CCTCGCTCTGCTAATCCTGTTACCAGTGGCTGCTGCCAGTGGCGATAAGTCGTGTCTTACCGGGTTGGAC
TCAAGACGATAGTTACCGGATAAGGCGCAGCGGTCGGGCTGAACGGGGGGTTCGTGCACACAGCCCAGCT
TGGAGCGAACGACCTACACCGAACTGAGATACCTACAGCGTGAGCTATGAGAAAGCGCCACGCTTCCCGA
AGGGAGAAAGGCGGACAGGTATCCGGTAAGCGGCAGGGTCGGAACAGGAGAGCGCACGAGGGAGCTTCCA
GGGGGAAACGCCTGGTATCTTTATAGTCCTGTCGGGTTTCGCCACCTCTGACTTGAGCGTCGATTTTTGT
GATGCTCGTCAGGGGGGCGGAGCCTATGGAAAAACGCCAGCAACGCGGCCTTTTTACGGTTCCTGGCCTT
TTGCTGGCCTTTTGCTCACATGTTCTTTCCTGCGTTATCCCCTGATTCTGTGGATAACCGTATTACCGCC
TTTGAGTGAGCTGATACCGCTCGCCGCAGCCGAACGACCGAGCGCAGCGAGTCAGTGAGCGAGGAAGCGG
AAG
Features (pLannotate 1.2.2; 36 found; start..end, strand, type, name):
      2..94      +  CDS            lacI (fragment): lac repressor; lacI; The lac repressor binds to the lac operator to inhibit transcription in E. coli. This inhibition can be relieved by adding lactose or isopropyl-β-D-thiogalactopyranoside (IPTG).
    107..128     +  protein_bind   CAP binding site: CAP binding activates transcription in the presence of cAMP. E. coli catabolite activator protein
    143..173     +  promoter       lac promoter: promoter for the E. coli lac operon
    181..197     +  protein_bind   lac operator: The lac repressor binds to the lac operator to inhibit transcription in E. coli. This inhibition can be relieved by adding lactose or isopropyl-β-D-thiogalactopyranoside (IPTG). lac repressor encoded by lacI
    253..463     +  promoter       SV40 promoter: SV40 early promoter
    485..551     +  CDS            small t antigen (fragment): SV40 (simian virus 40) small t antigen
    558..1736    +  promoter       EF-1α promoter: strong constitutive promoter for human elongation factor EF-1α
   1808..1855    +  protein_bind   FRT: FLP-mediated recombination occurs in the 8-bp core sequence TCTAGAAA (Turan and Bode, 2011). FLP recombinase from the Saccharomyces cerevisiae 2μ plasmid
   1855..1879    -  CDS            NeoR/KanR (fragment): aminoglycoside phosphotransferase confers resistance to neomycin, kanamycin, and G418 (Geneticin®)
   1969..2272    +  enhancer       CMV enhancer: human cytomegalovirus immediate early enhancer
   2274..2436    +  promoter       chicken β-actin promoter (fragment): No description available
   2440..2462    +  promoter       chicken β-actin promoter (fragment): No description available
   2466..2487    +  promoter       chicken β-actin promoter (fragment): No description available
   2505..2521    +  promoter       chicken β-actin promoter (fragment): contains a 21-bp deletion relative to the standard chicken β-actin promoter
   2542..2562    +  promoter       chicken β-actin promoter (fragment): contains a 21-bp deletion relative to the standard chicken β-actin promoter
   2580..2602    -  promoter       chicken β-actin promoter (fragment): contains a 21-bp deletion relative to the standard chicken β-actin promoter
   2604..3567    +  intron         chimeric intron (fragment): chimera between introns from chicken β-actin and rabbit β-globin
   3565..3621    +  CDS            HBB (fragment): HBB_LEPEU - Experimental evidence at protein level: Swiss-Prot protein existence level 1. Involved in oxygen transport from the lung to the various peripheral tissues. From Lepus europaeus (European hare).
   3656..3677    +  protein_bind   CAP binding site: CAP binding activates transcription in the presence of cAMP. E. coli catabolite activator protein
   3692..3722    +  promoter       lac promoter: promoter for the E. coli lac operon
   3730..3746    +  protein_bind   lac operator: The lac repressor binds to the lac operator to inhibit transcription in E. coli. This inhibition can be relieved by adding lactose or isopropyl-β-D-thiogalactopyranoside (IPTG). lac repressor encoded by lacI
   3783..3839    -  misc_feature   MCS: pUC18/19 multiple cloning site
   3836..3993    +  CDS            lacZα (fragment): LacZα fragment of β-galactosidase; lacZ fragment
   3999..4089    -  misc_feature   bom (fragment): basis of mobility region from pBR322
   4155..4743    +  misc_feature   WPRE: woodchuck hepatitis virus posttranscriptional regulatory element
   4878..4933    +  polyA_signal   β-globin poly(A) signal: rabbit β-globin polyadenylation signal (Gil and Proudfoot, 1987)
   5261..5282    +  CDS            PuroR (fragment): puromycin N-acetyltransferase; pac from Streptomyces; confers resistance to puromycin
   5341..5361    +  CDS            lacZα (fragment): LacZα fragment of β-galactosidase; lacZ fragment
   5369..5526    +  CDS            lacZα (fragment): LacZα fragment of β-galactosidase; lacZ fragment
   5532..5583    -  misc_feature   bom (fragment): basis of mobility region from pBR322
   5602..6057    +  rep_origin     f1 ori (sequence partly withheld): f1 bacteriophage origin of replication; arrow indicates direction of (+) strand synthesis
   6058..6107    -  misc_feature   bom (fragment): basis of mobility region from pBR322
   6209..6244    -  CDS            rop (fragment): Rop protein, which maintains plasmids at low copy number; rop
   6339..6443    +  promoter       AmpR promoter: bla
   6444..7304    +  CDS            AmpR: β-lactamase; bla; confers resistance to ampicillin, carbenicillin, and related antibiotics
   7475..8063    +  rep_origin     ori: high-copy-number ColE1/pMB1/pBR322/pUC origin of replication
