[The description below was written by a language model from this plasmid's Addgene catalogue record and pLannotate feature annotations shown in this document.]
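Description:
Bxb1-GA-CAG Donor is an empty mammalian expression donor plasmid built on a pBR322/pUC-type backbone. It is intended for Bxb1 integrase-mediated insertion of a transgene cassette into a genomic landing pad, and it comes from a platform for single-copy integration of DNA payloads and gene circuits into human induced pluripotent stem cells. In E. coli it is maintained at high copy through the ColE1/pUC origin and selected with ampicillin via the bla gene and its promoter. An f1 phage origin is also present. The catalogue lists a 4.7 kb backbone, whereas the sequenced record is about 8.2 kb. The "GA" in the name presumably refers to the central dinucleotide variant of the Bxb1 attachment site, but the automated feature table does not annotate any attachment site, so its position cannot be given from the record.

The expression cassette consists of the CAG promoter (CMV enhancer, chicken β-actin promoter and chimeric β-actin/β-globin intron), followed by a lac promoter/operator, pUC multiple cloning site and lacZα fragment. This segment appears to serve as the placeholder where a gene of interest is cloned, and no insert is present. Downstream lie a WPRE, which enhances transcript stability and expression, and a rabbit β-globin polyadenylation signal, together supporting constitutive transgene expression.

Upstream of the CAG unit the table shows an SV40 early promoter, an EF-1α promoter and an FRT site for FLP recombinase. The record does not explain their roles. There are only short NeoR/KanR and PuroR fragments, so no complete mammalian selection marker is annotated. Several other small hits (lacI, rop, bom, HBB) are likely backbone or promoter remnants.
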