Addgene plasmid #241374: Bxb1-GA-CAG Donor
Purpose: (Empty Backbone) Bxb1-GA donor plasmid with CAG promoter, WPRE and polyA signal for constitutive transgene expression (empty)
Depositing lab: Richard Davis. Depositing organization: Leiden University Medical Center. Publication: STRAIGHT-IN Dual: a platform for dual, single-copy integrations of DNA payloads and gene circuits into human induced pluripotent stem cells. Blanch-Asensio A, Ploessl DS, Wang NB, Mummery CL, Galloway KE, Davis RP. bioRxiv [Preprint]. 2024 Oct 17:2024.10.17.616637. doi: 10.1101/2024.10.17.616637. PubMed 39464154.
Backbone
  Vector backbone: pBR322/pUC
  Backbone size (bp): 4700
  Vector type: Mammalian Expression
Growth in bacteria
  Bacterial resistance: Ampicillin, 100 μg/mL
  Growth temperature: 37°C
  Growth strain: NEB Stable
  Copy number: High Copy
Gene/Insert
  Gene/Insert name: None
Terms and licenses: Academic/Nonprofit Terms; Industry Terms: Not Available to Industry
How to cite: Bxb1-GA-CAG Donor was a gift from Richard Davis (Addgene plasmid # 241374 ; http://n2t.net/addgene:241374 ; RRID:Addgene_241374)
